Addgene plasmid #100469: pCMV_mEm_4GS_LF82_693
Purpose: Mammalian expression of E. coli LF82_693 CDS fused to mEmerald
Depositing lab: Alan Huett. Depositing organization: University of Nottingham. Publication: A multi-phenotypic imaging screen to identify bacterial effectors by exogenous expression in a HeLa cell line. Collins A, Huett A. Sci Data. 2018 May 15;5:180081. doi: 10.1038/sdata.2018.81. PubMed 29762554.
Backbone
  Vector backbone: pCMV
  Backbone size w/o insert (bp): 4502
  Vector type: Mammalian Expression
Growth in bacteria
  Bacterial resistance: Ampicillin, 100 μg/mL
  Growth temperature: 37°C
  Growth strain: XL1 Blue
  Copy number: High Copy
Gene/Insert
  Gene/Insert name: LF82_693
  Insert size (bp): 1416
  Promoter: CMV
  Tag / fusion protein: mEmerald (N terminal on backbone)
  Cloning method: Ligation Independent Cloning
  Sequencing primers: 5′ ACTTCTGCTCTAAAAGCTGCGG; 3′ CACTGCATTCTAGTTGTGGTTTGTC
Terms and licenses: Academic/Nonprofit Terms; Industry Terms: Not Available to Industry
How to cite: pCMV_mEm_4GS_LF82_693 was a gift from Alan Huett (Addgene plasmid # 100469 ; http://n2t.net/addgene:100469 ; RRID:Addgene_100469)
