[The description below was written by a language model from this plasmid's Addgene catalogue record and pLannotate feature annotations shown in this document.]
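Description:
pCMV_mEm_4GS_LF82_693 is a mammalian expression plasmid built on a pCMV backbone (about 4.5 kb without insert; roughly 5.9 kb in total) that expresses the coding sequence LF82_693 from E. coli strain LF82 as a fusion to the green fluorescent protein mEmerald. In bacteria it is maintained through a high-copy ColE1/pUC-type origin and selected with ampicillin via the β-lactamase gene and its native promoter. The annotation also picks up short remnants of pUC/pBR322-type cloning vectors (lac promoter and operator, CAP site, and fragments of lacI, lacZα, rop, bom and a multiple cloning site), which appear to be backbone leftovers rather than functional parts of the expression cassette. No mammalian selection marker is annotated.

The expression unit runs across the numbering origin of the circular sequence: the human cytomegalovirus immediate-early enhancer and promoter drive transcription through a modified SV40 intron, which supplies splice donor and acceptor sites that generally improve mRNA processing, followed by the mEmerald open reading frame. The short "TRE3GV" hit at the start of the record is most likely the tail of the CMV minimal promoter region. The 1,416 bp LF82_693 insert, introduced by ligation-independent cloning, is not annotated in the feature table but fits the unannotated stretch between mEmerald and the SV40 polyadenylation signal, consistent with mEmerald as an N-terminal tag. The "4GS" in the name suggests a glycine-serine linker between the two, although the record does not describe it. The record does not state the function of LF82_693. The plasmid belongs to a collection used in a multi-phenotypic imaging screen that expressed bacterial proteins exogenously in HeLa cells to identify candidate effectors, with the fluorescent tag marking expressing cells and revealing the fusion protein's localisation.
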