Features (pLannotate 1.2.2; 17 found; start..end, strand, type, name):
      1..22      +  promoter       TRE3GV promoter (fragment): 3rd-generation Tet-responsive promoter that can be activated by binding of Tet-On® 3G, optimized for retroviral and lentiviral vectors
    131..227     +  intron         SV40 intron: modified SV40 intron with splice donor and acceptor sites
    288..1004    +  CDS            mEmerald: mEmerald is a basic (constitutively fluorescent) green fluorescent protein published in 1998, derived from Aequorea victoria. It is reported to be a very rapidly-maturing monomer with moderate acid sensitivity.
   2516..2650    -  polyA_signal   SV40 poly(A) signal: SV40 polyadenylation signal
   2785..2801    -  protein_bind   lac operator: The lac repressor binds to the lac operator to inhibit transcription in E. coli. This inhibition can be relieved by adding lactose or isopropyl-β-D-thiogalactopyranoside (IPTG). lac repressor encoded by lacI
   2809..2839    -  promoter       lac promoter: promoter for the E. coli lac operon
   2854..2875    -  protein_bind   CAP binding site: CAP binding activates transcription in the presence of cAMP. E. coli catabolite activator protein
   2888..2980    -  CDS            lacI (fragment): lac repressor; lacI; The lac repressor binds to the lac operator to inhibit transcription in E. coli. This inhibition can be relieved by adding lactose or isopropyl-β-D-thiogalactopyranoside (IPTG).
   3163..3751    -  rep_origin     ori: high-copy-number ColE1/pMB1/pBR322/pUC origin of replication
   3922..4782    -  CDS            AmpR: β-lactamase; bla; confers resistance to ampicillin, carbenicillin, and related antibiotics
   4783..4887    -  promoter       AmpR promoter: bla
   4982..5017    +  CDS            rop (fragment): Rop protein, which maintains plasmids at low copy number; rop
   5119..5218    +  misc_feature   bom (fragment): basis of mobility region from pBR322
   5224..5379    -  CDS            lacZα (fragment): LacZα fragment of β-galactosidase; lacZ fragment
   5385..5405    -  misc_feature   MCS (fragment): pUC18/19 multiple cloning site
   5404..5707    +  enhancer       CMV enhancer: human cytomegalovirus immediate early enhancer
   5708..5911    +  promoter       CMV promoter: human cytomegalovirus (CMV) immediate early promoter
>Addgene plasmid #100469 | pCMV_mEm_4GS_LF82_693 | addgene full sequence | sequence record 210452 | Addgene NGS Result
TGAACCGTCAGATCGCCTGGAGACGCCATCCACGCTGTTTTGACCTCCATAGAAGACACCGGGACCGATC
CAGCCTCCGGACTCTAGAGGATCCGGTACTAGAGGAACTGAAAAACCAGAAAGTTAACTGGTAAGTTTAG
TCTTTTTGTCTTTTATTTCAGGTCCCGGATCCGGTGGTGGTGCAAATCAAAGAACTGCTCCTCAGTGGAT
GTTGCCTTTACTTCTAGGCCTGTACGGAAGTGTTACTTCTGCTCTAAAAGCTGCGGAATTGTACCCGCGG
GCCCACCATGGTGAGCAAGGGCGAGGAGCTGTTCACCGGGGTGGTGCCCATCCTGGTCGAGCTGGACGGC
GACGTAAACGGCCACAAGTTCAGCGTGTCCGGCGAGGGCGAGGGCGATGCCACCTACGGCAAGCTGACCC
TGAAGTTCATCTGCACCACCGGCAAGCTGCCCGTGCCCTGGCCCACCCTCGTGACCACCTTGACCTACGG
CGTGCAGTGCTTCGCCCGCTACCCCGACCACATGAAGCAGCACGACTTCTTCAAGTCCGCCATGCCCGAA
GGCTACGTCCAGGAGCGCACCATCTTCTTCAAGGACGACGGCAACTACAAGACCCGCGCCGAGGTGAAGT
TCGAGGGCGACACCCTGGTGAACCGCATCGAGCTGAAGGGCATCGACTTCAAGGAGGACGGCAACATCCT
GGGGCACAAGCTGGAGTACAACTACAACAGCCACAAGGTCTATATCACCGCCGACAAGCAGAAGAACGGC
ATCAAGGTGAACTTCAAGACCCGCCACAACATCGAGGACGGCAGCGTGCAGCTCGCCGACCACTACCAGC
AGAACACCCCCATCGGCGACGGCCCCGTGCTGCTGCCCGACAACCACTACCTGAGCACCCAGTCCAAGCT
GAGCAAAGACCCCAACGAGAAGCGCGATCACATGGTCCTGCTGGAGTTCGTGACCGCCGCCGGGATCACT
CTCGGCATGGACGAGCTGTACAAGCGAATTGGTGGAGGGGGCGGTTCCGGTGGCGGAGGTTCCCGAATTC
GTCGACGGAGATCTGATATGACCATTAAATACGTGTTTTGTGCTGGCGTTCTGGTGGGATGCTTTGCGCT
GAGCCTTCCGGCACAGGCGGTTTTCGATCTGGATAACGACGTGATCAATACCGATTCCAGCAAGGGGGTG
AAAGGGGCGGTGAACGATAACCTCTTTTACACCATCGGTGGCGGGACGGTGATATCGCAGCCGCCCAGCA
ATAACAATATGGAAAAACTGGGCATGGGGATTGGCTGGAACAGCGATCTGATGTGCGGCAATTTTGACAT
CAATACTACTGTAAAAAATCAGCTAAACGGTGTGACCAGCGGCTTTAAGGACATGATGAGTAACGTGATC
AGCAGTGCTACCGGCGCGGTGGCAAGTTTGCCTGCGATGATCATCCAGCGAGCAAATCCGGGCTTGTATG
AGCTTCTGACCAATGGCGTGCTTCAGGCCAATGTCTCGTTTGATAAAGCTCAACTCAACTGCCAGAACAT
GTCGAAGAAAATGGCGGATTACACCATGTCCAGCCAGTGGACGCAGGCAGCGATAGGGGAAGAGTTCAAG
AATATCGTCTCCACAACGCCGGATGCGGTGGCTGCTGATAACCAGTTAAAAACCTCCACCGGCAAAGAGG
GGGTGAAGTGGATTGGTGGGCAAAAACGAGGTGGTAGCGGCCAGCCAGCGATTAAACCGACGCATGACCT
GGCGAAAGCGGGATTCAATATTCTGAATAAGCAGCCTGTCACCAGCAATGGTGGAGTCAGTGGTTCATCC
TGCAACGGTTCTCTTTGTAAGAAGTACAAAACCAGTGAAGAGGCTGCGGAAGCGGTCGTTAAAGTGCTGG
GCGACAGGGCCATTCGTACCTGTTCTGAAGCCAGCGAGTGCAGCAGCGGGGGGCTGGAGAACGAACCTGG
GGCATCCAGCGCTGGAGTCGGTTTTTCACCGATGCTGGAAGAAACCACAAAAGAGAACATGGAGGCGCTG
GTGAAGCTGGTTAACGGCAGTCTGGAACCCAATGCCACTAATCTGGCAATCCTGAAAACAGGCGATCTGG
CCGTTTCCCGGGGCGTGATTCAGGCGCTGAAAGATGATCCGGACAACGTCGCCCTGGTGCAGCGCCTTGC
AAGCGAACTGGCTATGTCAGAGACCATCACCACGGCGCTCGGGATGCGCCGGATGCTGATGGCCGGGCAA
TCGGAACCCAATGCCGCCGACCAGACCATGGCACTGGATGAATCCGACCGCCGTCTGGAATTCCTCGACC
GGGAACTGCTGGCGCTGAAGAACGAAATGGAGATCCGCAAGGAGATCAGCAACAACTCCATTCTGATGGC
GCTAACCCGACAGGAAAGCCGTGAAGCCGATCATGGCCTGCGTCAGTCAACGCAACAGAATGATGATGCC
GTACAGAATCTCAATGAAAAGGCGGGGGATTGAATCGGTACCCTCGAGAAGCTTGCGGCCGCGGGGATCC
AGACATGATAAGATACATTGATGAGTTTGGACAAACCACAACTAGAATGCAGTGAAAAAAATGCTTTATT
TGTGAAATTTGTGATGCTATTGCTTTATTTGTAACCATTATAAGCTGCAATAAACAAGTTAACAACAACA
ATTGCATTCATTTTATGTTTCAGGTTCAGGGGGAGGTGTGGGAGGTTTTTTCGGATCCTCTAGAGTCGAT
CTGCAGGCATGCTAGCTTGGCGTAATCATGGTCATAGCTGTTTCCTGTGTGAAATTGTTATCCGCTCACA
ATTCCACACAACATACGAGCCGGAAGCATAAAGTGTAAAGCCTGGGGTGCCTAATGAGTGAGCTAACTCA
CATTAATTGCGTTGCGCTCACTGCCCGCTTTCCAGTCGGGAAACCTGTCGTGCCAGCTGCATTAATGAAT
CGGCCAACGCGCGGGGAGAGGCGGTTTGCGTATTGGGCGCTCTTCCGCTTCCTCGCTCACTGACTCGCTG
CGCTCGGTCGTTCGGCTGCGGCGAGCGGTATCAGCTCACTCAAAGGCGGTAATACGGTTATCCACAGAAT
CAGGGGATAACGCAGGAAAGAACATGTGAGCAAAAGGCCAGCAAAAGGCCAGGAACCGTAAAAAGGCCGC
GTTGCTGGCGTTTTTCCATAGGCTCCGCCCCCCTGACGAGCATCACAAAAATCGACGCTCAAGTCAGAGG
TGGCGAAACCCGACAGGACTATAAAGATACCAGGCGTTTCCCCCTGGAAGCTCCCTCGTGCGCTCTCCTG
TTCCGACCCTGCCGCTTACCGGATACCTGTCCGCCTTTCTCCCTTCGGGAAGCGTGGCGCTTTCTCATAG
CTCACGCTGTAGGTATCTCAGTTCGGTGTAGGTCGTTCGCTCCAAGCTGGGCTGTGTGCACGAACCCCCC
GTTCAGCCCGACCGCTGCGCCTTATCCGGTAACTATCGTCTTGAGTCCAACCCGGTAAGACACGACTTAT
CGCCACTGGCAGCAGCCACTGGTAACAGGATTAGCAGAGCGAGGTATGTAGGCGGTGCTACAGAGTTCTT
GAAGTGGTGGCCTAACTACGGCTACACTAGAAGAACAGTATTTGGTATCTGCGCTCTGCTGAAGCCAGTT
ACCTTCGGAAAAAGAGTTGGTAGCTCTTGATCCGGCAAACAAACCACCGCTGGTAGCGGTGGTTTTTTTG
TTTGCAAGCAGCAGATTACGCGCAGAAAAAAAGGATCTCAAGAAGATCCTTTGATCTTTTCTACGGGGTC
TGACGCTCAGTGGAACGAAAACTCACGTTAAGGGATTTTGGTCATGAGATTATCAAAAAGGATCTTCACC
TAGATCCTTTTAAATTAAAAATGAAGTTTTAAATCAATCTAAAGTATATATGAGTAAACTTGGTCTGACA
GTTACCAATGCTTAATCAGTGAGGCACCTATCTCAGCGATCTGTCTATTTCGTTCATCCATAGTTGCCTG
ACTCCCCGTCGTGTAGATAACTACGATACGGGAGGGCTTACCATCTGGCCCCAGTGCTGCAATGATACCG
CGAGACCCACGCTCACCGGCTCCAGATTTATCAGCAATAAACCAGCCAGCCGGAAGGGCCGAGCGCAGAA
GTGGTCCTGCAACTTTATCCGCCTCCATCCAGTCTATTAATTGTTGCCGGGAAGCTAGAGTAAGTAGTTC
GCCAGTTAATAGTTTGCGCAACGTTGTTGCCATTGCTACAGGCATCGTGGTGTCACGCTCGTCGTTTGGT
ATGGCTTCATTCAGCTCCGGTTCCCAACGATCAAGGCGAGTTACATGATCCCCCATGTTGTGCAAAAAAG
CGGTTAGCTCCTTCGGTCCTCCGATCGTTGTCAGAAGTAAGTTGGCCGCAGTGTTATCACTCATGGTTAT
GGCAGCACTGCATAATTCTCTTACTGTCATGCCATCCGTAAGATGCTTTTCTGTGACTGGTGAGTACTCA
ACCAAGTCATTCTGAGAATAGTGTATGCGGCGACCGAGTTGCTCTTGCCCGGCGTCAATACGGGATAATA
CCGCGCCACATAGCAGAACTTTAAAAGTGCTCATCATTGGAAAACGTTCTTCGGGGCGAAAACTCTCAAG
GATCTTACCGCTGTTGAGATCCAGTTCGATGTAACCCACTCGTGCACCCAACTGATCTTCAGCATCTTTT
ACTTTCACCAGCGTTTCTGGGTGAGCAAAAACAGGAAGGCAAAATGCCGCAAAAAAGGGAATAAGGGCGA
CACGGAAATGTTGAATACTCATACTCTTCCTTTTTCAATATTATTGAAGCATTTATCAGGGTTATTGTCT
CATGAGCGGATACATATTTGAATGTATTTAGAAAAATAAACAAATAGGGGTTCCGCGCACATTTCCCCGA
AAAGTGCCACCTGACGTCTAAGAAACCATTATTATCATGACATTAACCTATAAAAATAGGCGTATCACGA
GGCCCTTTCGTCTCGCGCGTTTCGGTGATGACGGTGAAAACCTCTGACACATGCAGCTCCCGGAGACGGT
CACAGCTTGTCTGTAAGCGGATGCCGGGAGCAGACAAGCCCGTCAGGGCGCGTCAGCGGGTGTTGGCGGG
TGTCGGGGCTGGCTTAACTATGCGGCATCAGAGCAGATTGTACTGAGAGTGCACCATATGCGGTGTGAAA
TACCGCACAGATGCGTAAGGAGAAAATACCGCATCAGGCGCCATTCGCCATTCAGGCTGCGCAACTGTTG
GGAAGGGCGATCGGTGCGGGCCTCTTCGCTATTACGCCAGCTGGCGAAAGGGGGATGTGCTGCAAGGCGA
TTAAGTTGGGTAACGCCAGGGTTTTCCCAGTCACGACGTTGTAAAACGACGGCCAGTGAGTTCGAGCTTG
CATGCCTGCAGGTCGTTACATAACTTACGGTAAATGGCCCGCCTGGCTGACCGCCCAACGACCCCCGCCC
ATTGACGTCAATAATGACGTATGTTCCCATAGTAACGCCAATAGGGACTTTCCATTGACGTCAATGGGTG
GAGTATTTACGGTAAACTGCCCACTTGGCAGTACATCAAGTGTATCATATGCCAAGTACGCCCCCTATTG
ACGTCAATGACGGTAAATGGCCCGCCTGGCATTATGCCCAGTACATGACCTTATGGGACTTTCCTACTTG
GCAGTACATCTACGTATTAGTCATCGCTATTACCATGGTGATGCGGTTTTGGCAGTACATCAATGGGCGT
GGATAGCGGTTTGACTCACGGGGATTTCCAAGTCTCCACCCCATTGACGTCAATGGGAGTTTGTTTTGGC
ACCAAAATCAACGGGACTTTCCAAAATGTCGTAACAACTCCGCCCCATTGACGCAAATGGGCGGTAGGCG
TGTACGGTGGGAGGTCTATATAAGCAGAGCTCGTTTAG
