>Addgene plasmid #100469 | pCMV_mEm_4GS_LF82_693 | depositor partial sequence | sequence record 183775 | Sequence across LF82 gene insert region
CTCGGCATGGACGAGCTGTACAAGCGAATTGGTGGAGGGGGCGGTTCCGGTGGCGGAGGTTCCCGAATTC
GTCGACGGAGATCTGATATGACCATTAAATACGTGTTTTGTGCTGGCGTTCTGGTGGGATGCTTTGCGCT
GAGCCTTCCGGCACAGGCGGTTTTCGATCTGGATAACGACGTGATCAATACCGATTCCAGCAAGGGGGTG
AAAGGGGCGGTGAACGATAACCTCTTTTACACCATCGGTGGCGGGACGGTGATATCGCAGCCGCCCAGCA
ATAACAATATGGAAAAACTGGGCATGGGGATTGGCTGGAACAGCGATCTGATGTGCGGCAATTTTGACAT
CAATACTACTGTAAAAAATCAGCTAAACGGTGTGACCAGCGGCTTTAAGGACATGATGAGTAACGTGATC
AGCAGTGCTACCGGCGCGGTGGCAAGTTTGCCTGCGATGATCATCCAGCGAGCAAATCCGGGCTTGTATG
AGCTTCTGACCAATGGCGTGCTTCAGGCCAATGTCTCGTTTGATAAAGCTCAACTCAACTGCCAGAACAT
GTCGAAGAAAATGGCGGATTACACCATGTCCAGCCAGTGGACGCAGGCAGCGATAGGGGAAGAGTTCAAG
AATATCGTCTCCACAACGCCGGATGCGGTGGCTGCTGATAACCAGTTAAAAACCTCCACCGGCAAAGAGG
GGGTGAAGTGGATTGGTGGGCAAAAACGAGGTGGTAGCGGCCAGCCAGCGATTAAACCGACGCATGACCT
GGCGAAAGCGGGATTCAATATTCTGAATAAGCAGCCTGTCACCAGCAATGGTGGAGTCAGTGGTTCATCC
TGCAACGGTTCTCTTTGTAAGAAGTACAAAACCAGTGAAGAGGCTGCGGAAGCGGTCGTTAAAGTGCTGG
GCGACAGGGNCNNTTCGTACCTGTTCTGAAGCCAGCGAGTGCAGCAGCGGGGGGCTGGAGANGAANNTGG
GGCATCCAGCGCTGGAGTCGGTTTTTCACCGATGCTGNNGAAANCACAAAGANANATG
